>Addgene plasmid #204339 | pLVX-CMV-IRESWT-Gbetagamma ONE-GO | addgene full sequence | sequence record 405603 | Addgene NGS Result
TTTAAGAATAGTTTTTGCTGTACTTTCTATAGTGAATAGAGTTAGGCAGGGATATTCACCATTATCGTTT
CAGACCCACCTCCCAACCCCGAGGGGACCCGACAGGCCCGAAGGAATAGAAGAAGAAGGTGGAGAGAGAG
ACAGAGACAGATCCATTCGATTAGTGAACGGATCTCGACGGTATCGCCTTTAAAAGAAAAGGGGGGATTG
GGGGGTACAGTGCAGGGGAAAGAATAGTAGACATAATAGCAACAGACATACAAACTAAAGAATTACAAAA
ACAAATTACAAAAATTCAAAATTTTCGGGTTTATTACAGGGACAGCAGAGATCCAGTTTATCGATAAGCT
TGGGAGTTCCGCGTTACATAACTTACGGTAAATGGCCCGCCTGGCTGACCGCCCAACGACCCCCGCCCAT
TGACGTCAATAATGACGTATGTTCCCATAGTAACGCCAATAGGGACTTTCCATTGACGTCAATGGGTGGA
GTATTTACGGTAAACTGCCCACTTGGCAGTACATCAAGTGTATCATATGCCAAGTACGCCCCCTATTGAC
GTCAATGACGGTAAATGGCCCGCCTGGCATTATGCCCAGTACATGACCTTATGGGACTTTCCTACTTGGC
AGTACATCTACGTATTAGTCATCGCTATTACCATGGTGATGCGGTTTTGGCAGTACATCAATGGGCGTGG
ATAGCGGTTTGACTCACGGGGATTTCCAAGTCTCCACCCCATTGACGTCAATGGGAGTTTGTTTTGGCAC
CAAAATCAACGGGACTTTCCAAAATGTCGTAACAACTCCGCCCCATTGACGCAAATGGGCGGTAGGCGTG
TACGGTGGGAGGTCTATATAAGCAGAGCTCGTTTAGTGAACCGTCAGATCGCCTGGAGACGCCATCCACG
CTGTTTTGACCTCCATAGAAGACACCGACTCTACTAGAGGATCTATTTCCGGTGAATTCCTCGAGACTAG
TTCTAGAGCGGCCGCCGCCCCTCTCCCTCCCCCCCCCCTAACGTTACTGGCCGAAGCCGCTTGGAATAAG
GCCGGTGTGCGTTTGTCTATATGTTATTTTCCACCATATTGCCGTCTTTTGGCAATGTGAGGGCCCGGAA
ACCTGGCCCTGTCTTCTTGACGAGCATTCCTAGGGGTCTTTCCCCTCTCGCCAAAGGAATGCAAGGTCTG
TTGAATGTCGTGAAGGAAGCAGTTCCTCTGGAAGCTTCTTGAAGACAAACAACGTCTGTAGCGACCCTTT
GCAGGCAGCGGAACCCCCCACCTGGCGACAGGTGCCTCTGCGGCCAAAAGCCACGTGTATAAGATACACC
TGCAAAGGCGGCACAACCCCAGTGCCACGTTGTGAGTTGGATAGTTGTGGAAAGAGTCAAATGGCTCTCC
TCAAGCGTATTCAACAAGGGGCTGAAGGATGCCCAGAAGGTACCCCATTGTATGGGATCTGATCTGGGGC
CTCGGTGCACATGCTTTACATGTGTTTAGTCGAGGTTAAAAAAACGTCTAGGCCCCCCGAACCACGGGGA
CGTGGTTTTCCTTTGAAAAACACGATGATAATATGGGGAGTAGCAAGAGCAAGACGTCGAATTCCGGAAT
CAAGCTTCTTGATTGCGACCAAGAACTCTACAAGAACTTCCCTCTGGTGATCTCTGAGCGCTGGCAGCAG
GAAGTGGCGGAAACAGTTTATGAAGCAGTAAATGCAGACACGGATAAAATCGAGGCCAGGAAGAGAGCTA
AAAATAAGCAGCTTGGCCACGAAGAAGATTACGCCCTGGGAAGAGACTGCATCGTGCACGGGTACATGCT
GAAGCTGGGGAACCCTTTCCTGACCCAGTGGCAGCGCCGCTATTTTTACCTCTTTCCGAACAGACTTGAG
TGGAGAGGAGAAGGCGAGTCGCGACAAAGTTTACTGACAATGGAACAGATTGTGTCCGTGGAAGAAACTC
AGATTAAAGACAAAAAGTGCATTTTGTTGAGAATAAAAGGAGGGAAGCAGTTCGTTTTGCAGTGTGAGAG
TGACCCAGAGTTTGTGCAGTGGAAGAAAGAGCTGACGGAGACATTCATGGAGGCCCAGCGGCTGCTACGG
CGAGCCCCCAAGTTCCTCAACAAATCCCGCTCAGCCGTCGTGGAACTCTCAAAGCCTCCCCTCTGCCATA
GGAACAGCAACGGCCTCGGAGGTGGATCCATGGTCTTCACACTCGAAGATTTCGTTGGGGACTGGCGACA
GACAGCCGGCTACAACCTGGACCAAGTCCTTGAACAGGGAGGTGTGTCCAGTTTGTTTCAGAATCTCGGG
GTGTCCGTAACTCCGATCCAAAGGATTGTCCTGAGCGGTGAAAATGGGCTGAAGATCGACATCCATGTCA
TCATCCCGTATGAAGGTCTGAGCGGCGACCAAATGGGCCAGATCGAAAAAATTTTTAAGGTGGTGTACCC
TGTGGATGATCATCACTTTAAGGTGATCCTGCACTATGGCACACTGGTAATCGACGGGGTTACGCCGAAC
ATGATCGACTATTTCGGACGGCCGTATGAAGGCATCGCCGTGTTCGACGGCAAAAAGATCACTGTAACAG
GGACCCTGTGGAACGGCAACAAAATTATCGACGAGCGCCTGATCAACCCCGACGGCTCCCTGCTGTTCCG
AGTAACCATCAACGGAGTGACCGGCTGGCGGCTGTGCGAACGCATTCTGGCGGGATCAGGAGAAGGTAGA
GGAAGTCTACTAACATGCGGGGACGTGGAGGAAAATCCCGGCCCAATGGGG
[1014 nt withheld, positions 2782-3795]
GAGGGCAGAGGAAGTCTTCTAACATGCGGTGACGTGGAGGAGAATCCCGGCCCTACCGGTATGGACGGCG
GCGTGCAGCTCGCCGACCACTACCAGCAGAACACCCCCATCGGCGACGGCCCCGTGCTGCTGCCCGACAA
CCACTACCTGAGCTACCAGTCCGCCCTGAGCAAAGACCCCAACGAGAAGCGCGATCACATGGTCCTGCTG
GAGTTCGTGACCGCCGCCGGGATCACTCTCGGCATGGACGAGCTGTACAAGGGTGGCAGCGGTGGCATGG
TGAGCAAGGGCGAGGAGCTGTTCACCGGGGTGGTGCCCATCCTGGTCGAGCTGGACGGCGACGTAAACGG
CCACAAGTTCAGCGTGTCCGGCGAGGGCGAGGGCGATGCCACCTACGGCAAGCTGACCCTGAAGCTGATC
TGCACCACCGGCAAGCTGCCCGTGCCCTGGCCCACCCTCGTGACCACCCTGGGCTACGGCCTGCAGTGCT
TCGCCCGCTACCCCGACCACATGAAGCAGCACGACTTCTTCAAGTCCGCCATGCCCGAAGGCTACGTCCA
GGAGCGCACCATCTTCTTCAAGGACGACGGCAACTACAAGACCCGCGCCGAGGTGAAGTTCGAGGGCGAC
ACCCTGGTGAACCGCATCGAGCTGAAGGGCATCGACTTCAAGGAGGACGGCAACATCCTGGGGCACAAGC
TGGAGTACAACTACAACAGCCACAACGTCTATATCACCGCCGACAAGCAGAAGAACGGCATCAAGGCCAA
CTTCAAGATCCGCCACAACATCGAGTCCGGACTCAGATCT
[213 nt withheld, positions 4606-4818]
TAAACGCGTCTGGAACAATCAACCTCTGGATTACAAAATTTGTGAAAGATTGACTGGTATTCTTAACTAT
GTTGCTCCTTTTACGCTATGTGGATACGCTGCTTTAATGCCTTTGTATCATGCTATTGCTTCCCGTATGG
CTTTCATTTTCTCCTCCTTGTATAAATCCTGGTTGCTGTCTCTTTATGAGGAGTTGTGGCCCGTTGTCAG
GCAACGTGGCGTGGTGTGCACTGTGTTTGCTGACGCAACCCCCACTGGTTGGGGCATTGCCACCACCTGT
CAGCTCCTTTCCGGGACTTTCGCTTTCCCCCTCCCTATTGCCACGGCGGAACTCATCGCCGCCTGCCTTG
CCCGCTGCTGGACAGGGGCTCGGCTGTTGGGCACTGACAATTCCGTGGTGTTGTCGGGGAAGCTGACGTC
CTTTCCATGGCTGCTCGCCTGTGTTGCCACCTGGATTCTGCGCGGGACGTCCTTCTGCTACGTCCCTTCG
GCCCTCAATCCAGCGGACCTTCCTTCCCGCGGCCTGCTGCCGGCTCTGCGGCCTCTTCCGCGTCTTCGCC
TTCGCCCTCAGACGAGTCGGATCTCCCTTTGGGCCGCCTCCCCGCCTGGAATTAATTCTGCAGTCGAGAC
CTAGAAAAACATGGAGCAATCACAAGTAGCAATACAGCAGCTACCAATGCTGATTGTGCCTGGCTAGAAG
CACAAGAGGAGGAGGAGGTGGGTTTTCCAGTCACACCTCAGGTACCTTTAAGACCAATGACTTACAAGGC
AGCTGTAGATCTTAGCCACTTTTTAAAAGAAAAGAGGGGACTGGAAGGGCTAATTCACTCCCAACGAAGA
CAAGATATCCTTGATCTGTGGATCTACCACACACAAGGCTACTTCCCTGATTAGCAGAACTACACACCAG
GGCCAGGGGTCAGATATCCACTGACCTTTGGATGGTGCTACAAGCTAGTACCAGTTGAGCCAGATAAGGT
AGAAGAGGCCAATAAAGGAGAGAACACCAGCTTGTTACACCCTGTGAGCCTGCATGGGATGGATGACCCG
GAGAGAGAAGTGTTAGAGTGGAGGTTTGACAGCCGCCTAGCATTTCATCACGTGGCCCGAGAGCTGCATC
CGGAGTACTTCAAGAACTGCTGATATCGAGCTTGCTACAAGGGACTTTCCGCTGGGGACTTTCCAGGGAG
GCGTGGCCTGGGCGGGACTGGGGAGTGGCGAGCCCTCAGATCCTGCATATAAGCAGCTGCTTTTTGCCTG
TACTGGGTCTCTCTGGTTAGACCAGATCTGAGCCTGGGAGCTCTCTGGCTAACTAGGGAACCCACTGCTT
AAGCCTCAATAAAGCTTGCCTTGAGTGCTTCAAGTAGTGTGTGCCCGTCTGTTGTGTGACTCTGGTAACT
AGAGATCCCTCAGACCCTTTTAGTCAGTGTGGAAAATCTCTAGCAGTAGTAGTTCATGTCATCTTATTAT
TCAGTATTTATAACTTGCAAAGAAATGAATATCAGAGAGTGAGAGGCCTTGACATTGCTAGCGTTTACCG
TCGACCTCTAGCTAGAGCTTGGCGTAATCATGGTCATAGCTGTTTCCTGTGTGAAATTGTTATCCGCTCA
CAATTCCACACAACATACGAGCCGGAAGCATAAAGTGTAAAGCCTGGGGTGCCTAATGAGTGAGCTAACT
CACATTAATTGCGTTGCGCTCACTGCCCGCTTTCCAGTCGGGAAACCTGTCGTGCCAGCTGCATTAATGA
ATCGGCCAACGCGCGGGGAGAGGCGGTTTGCGTATTGGGCGCTCTTCCGCTTCCTCGCTCACTGACTCGC
TGCGCTCGGTCGTTCGGCTGCGGCGAGCGGTATCAGCTCACTCAAAGGCGGTAATACGGTTATCCACAGA
ATCAGGGGATAACGCAGGAAAGAACATGTGAGCAAAAGGCCAGCAAAAGGCCAGGAACCGTAAAAAGGCC
GCGTTGCTGGCGTTTTTCCATAGGCTCCGCCCCCCTGACGAGCATCACAAAAATCGACGCTCAAGTCAGA
GGTGGCGAAACCCGACAGGACTATAAAGATACCAGGCGTTTCCCCCTGGAAGCTCCCTCGTGCGCTCTCC
TGTTCCGACCCTGCCGCTTACCGGATACCTGTCCGCCTTTCTCCCTTCGGGAAGCGTGGCGCTTTCTCAT
AGCTCACGCTGTAGGTATCTCAGTTCGGTGTAGGTCGTTCGCTCCAAGCTGGGCTGTGTGCACGAACCCC
CCGTTCAGCCCGACCGCTGCGCCTTATCCGGTAACTATCGTCTTGAGTCCAACCCGGTAAGACACGACTT
ATCGCCACTGGCAGCAGCCACTGGTAACAGGATTAGCAGAGCGAGGTATGTAGGCGGTGCTACAGAGTTC
TTGAAGTGGTGGCCTAACTACGGCTACACTAGAAGAACAGTATTTGGTATCTGCGCTCTGCTGAAGCCAG
TTACCTTCGGAAAAAGAGTTGGTAGCTCTTGATCCGGCAAACAAACCACCGCTGGTAGCGGTGGTTTTTT
TGTTTGCAAGCAGCAGATTACGCGCAGAAAAAAAGGATCTCAAGAAGATCCTTTGATCTTTTCTACGGGG
TCTGACGCTCAGTGGAACGAAAACTCACGTTAAGGGATTTTGGTCATGAGATTATCAAAAAGGATCTTCA
CCTAGATCCTTTTAAATTAAAAATGAAGTTTTAAATCAATCTAAAGTATATATGAGTAAACTTGGTCTGA
CAGTTACCAATGCTTAATCAGTGAGGCACCTATCTCAGCGATCTGTCTATTTCGTTCATCCATAGTTGCC
TGACTCCCCGTCGTGTAGATAACTACGATACGGGAGGGCTTACCATCTGGCCCCAGTGCTGCAATGATAC
CGCGAGACCCACGCTCACCGGCTCCAGATTTATCAGCAATAAACCAGCCAGCCGGAAGGGCCGAGCGCAG
AAGTGGTCCTGCAACTTTATCCGCCTCCATCCAGTCTATTAATTGTTGCCGGGAAGCTAGAGTAAGTAGT
TCGCCAGTTAATAGTTTGCGCAACGTTGTTGCCATTGCTACAGGCATCGTGGTGTCACGCTCGTCGTTTG
GTATGGCTTCATTCAGCTCCGGTTCCCAACGATCAAGGCGAGTTACATGATCCCCCATGTTGTGCAAAAA
AGCGGTTAGCTCCTTCGGTCCTCCGATCGTTGTCAGAAGTAAGTTGGCCGCAGTGTTATCACTCATGGTT
ATGGCAGCACTGCATAATTCTCTTACTGTCATGCCATCCGTAAGATGCTTTTCTGTGACTGGTGAGTACT
CAACCAAGTCATTCTGAGAATAGTGTATGCGGCGACCGAGTTGCTCTTGCCCGGCGTCAATACGGGATAA
TACCGCGCCACATAGCAGAACTTTAAAAGTGCTCATCATTGGAAAACGTTCTTCGGGGCGAAAACTCTCA
AGGATCTTACCGCTGTTGAGATCCAGTTCGATGTAACCCACTCGTGCACCCAACTGATCTTCAGCATCTT
TTACTTTCACCAGCGTTTCTGGGTGAGCAAAAACAGGAAGGCAAAATGCCGCAAAAAAGGGAATAAGGGC
GACACGGAAATGTTGAATACTCATACTCTTCCTTTTTCAATATTATTGAAGCATTTATCAGGGTTATTGT
CTCATGAGCGGATACATATTTGAATGTATTTAGAAAAATAAACAAATAGGGGTTCCGCGCACATTTCCCC
GAAAAGTGCCACCTGACGTCGACGGATCGGGAGATCAACTTGTTTATTGCAGCTTATAATGGTTACAAAT
AAAGCAATAGCATCACAAATTTCACAAATAAAGCATTTTTTTCACTGCATTCTAGTTGTGGTTTGTCCAA
ACTCATCAATGTATCTTATCATGTCTGGATCAACTGGATAACTCAAGCTAACCAAAATCATCCCAAACTT
CCCACCCCATACCCTATTACCACTGCCAATTACCTGTGGTTTCATTTACTCTAAACCTGTGATTCCTCTG
AATTATTTTCATTTTAAAGAAATTGTATTTGTTAAATATGTACTACAAACTTAGTAGTTGGAAGGGCTAA
TTCACTCCCAAAGAAGACAAGATATCCTTGATCTGTGGATCTACCACACACAAGGCTACTTCCCTGATTA
GCAGAACTACACACCAGGGCCAGGGGTCAGATATCCACTGACCTTTGGATGGTGCTACAAGCTAGTACCA
GTTGAGCCAGATAAGGTAGAAGAGGCCAATAAAGGAGAGAACACCAGCTTGTTACACCCTGTGAGCCTGC
ATGGGATGGATGACCCGGAGAGAGAAGTGTTAGAGTGGAGGTTTGACAGCCGCCTAGCATTTCATCACGT
GGCCCGAGAGCTGCATCCGGAGTACTTCAAGAACTGCTGATATCGAGCTTGCTACAAGGGACTTTCCGCT
GGGGACTTTCCAGGGAGGCGTGGCCTGGGCGGGACTGGGGAGTGGCGAGCCCTCAGATCCTGCATATAAG
CAGCTGCTTTTTGCCTGTACTGGGTCTCTCTGGTTAGACCAGATCTGAGCCTGGGAGCTCTCTGGCTAAC
TAGGGAACCCACTGCTTAAGCCTCAATAAAGCTTGCCTTGAGTGCTTCAAGTAGTGTGTGCCCGTCTGTT
GTGTGACTCTGGTAACTAGAGATCCCTCAGACCCTTTTAGTCAGTGTGGAAAATCTCTAGCAGTGGCGCC
CGAACAGGGACTTGAAAGCGAAAGGGAAACCAGAGGAGCTCTCTCGACGCAGGACTCGGCTTGCTGAAGC
GCGCACGGCAAGAGGCGAGGGGCGGCGACTGGTGAGTACGCCAAAAATTTTGACTAGCGGAGGCTAGAAG
GAGAGAGATGGGTGCGAGAGCGTCAGTATTAAGCGGGGGAGAATTAGATCGCGATGGGAAAAAATTCGGT
TAAGGCCAGGGGGAAAGAAAAAATATAAATTAAAACATATAGTATGGGCAAGCAGGGAGCTAGAACGATT
CGCAGTTAATCCTGGCCTGTTAGAAACATCAGAAGGCTGTAGACAAATACTGGGACAGCTACAACCATCC
CTTCAGACAGGATCAGAAGAACTTAGATCATTATATAATACAGTAGCAACCCTCTATTGTGTGCATCAAA
GGATAGAGATAAAAGACACCAAGGAAGCTTTAGACAAGATAGAGGAAGAGCAAAACAAAAGTAAGACCAC
CGCACAGCAAGCGGCCGGCCGCTGATCTTCAGACCTGGAGGAGGAGATATGAGGGACAATTGGAGAAGTG
AATTATATAAATATAAAGTAGTAAAAATTGAACCATTAGGAGTAGCACCCACCAAGGCAAAGAGAAGAGT
GGTGCAGAGAGAAAAAAGAGCAGTGGGAATAGGAGCTTTGTTCCTTGGGTTCTTGGGAGCAGCAGGAAGC
ACTATGGGCGCAGCGTCAATGACGCTGACGGTACAGGCCAGACAATTATTGTCTGGTATAGTGCAGCAGC
AGAACAATTTGCTGAGGGCTATTGAGGCGCAACAGCATCTGTTGCAACTCACAGTCTGGGGCATCAAGCA
GCTCCAGGCAAGAATCCTGGCTGTGGAAAGATACCTAAAGGATCAACAGCTCCTGGGGATTTGGGGTTGC
TCTGGAAAACTCATTTGCACCACTGCTGTGCCTTGGAATGCTAGTTGGAGTAATAAATCTCTGGAACAGA
TTTGGAATCACACGACCTGGATGGAGTGGGACAGAGAAATTAACAATTACACAAGCTTAATACACTCCTT
AATTGAAGAATCGCAAAACCAGCAAGAAAAGAATGAACAAGAATTATTGGAATTAGATAAATGGGCAAGT
TTGTGGAATTGGTTTAACATAACAAATTGGCTGTGGTATATAAAATTATTCATAATGATAGTAGGAGGCT
TGGTAGG
Features (pLannotate 1.2.2; 29 found; start..end, strand, type, name):
     74..174     +  CDS            Rev (fragment): human immunodeficiency virus 1 (HIV-1) Rev protein; rev; enhances nuclear export of unspliced and incompletely spliced viral mRNAs
    189..304     +  misc_feature   cPPT/CTS: central polypurine tract and central termination sequence of HIV-1 (lacking the first T)
    362..665     +  enhancer       CMV enhancer: human cytomegalovirus immediate early enhancer
    666..869     +  promoter       CMV promoter: human cytomegalovirus (CMV) immediate early promoter
    976..996     -  misc_feature   MCS (fragment): pBluescript multiple cloning site
   1109..1571    +  misc_feature   IRES: internal ribosome entry site (IRES) of the encephalomyocarditis virus (EMCV)
   1573..1593    +  CDS            myr: N-myristoylation signal from Src kinase (Pellman et al., 1985; Kaplan et al., 1988)
   1606..2187    +  CDS            GRK3 (fragment): ARBK2_HUMAN - Also known as ADRBK2, BARK2. Experimental evidence at protein level: Swiss-Prot protein existence level 1. Specifically phosphorylates the agonist-occupied form of the beta-adrenergic and closely related receptors. From Homo sapiens (Human).
   2200..2712    +  CDS            Nluc: NanoLuc® luciferase human codon-optimized
   2731..2774    +  CDS            T2A (fragment): 2A peptide from Thosea asigna virus capsid protein Eukaryotic ribosomes fail to insert a peptide bond between the Gly and Pro residues, yielding separate polypeptides.
   2776..3795    +  CDS            GNB1 (sequence partly withheld): GBB1_BOVIN - Experimental evidence at protein level: Swiss-Prot protein existence level 1. Guanine nucleotide-binding proteins (G proteins) are involved as a modulator or transducer in various transmembrane signaling systems. The beta and gamma chains are required for the GTPase activity, for replacement of GDP by GTP, and for G protein-effector interaction. From Bos taurus (Bovine).
   3856..4590    +  CDS            cp173Venus: circularly permuted form of the Venus yellow fluorescent protein (Nagai et al., 2004) efficient FRET acceptor for CFP
   4606..4818    +  CDS            GNG2 (sequence withheld): GBG2_BOVIN - Experimental evidence at protein level: Swiss-Prot protein existence level 1. Guanine nucleotide-binding proteins (G proteins) are involved as a modulator or transducer in various transmembrane signaling systems. The beta and gamma chains are required for the GTPase activity, for replacement of GDP by GTP, and for G protein-effector interaction. From Bos taurus (Bovine).
   4835..5423    +  misc_feature   WPRE: woodchuck hepatitis virus posttranscriptional regulatory element
   5440..5958    +  CDS            nef (fragment): NEF_HV1BR - Experimental evidence at protein level: Swiss-Prot protein existence level 1. Extracellular Nef protein targets CD4(+) T-lymphocytes for apoptosis by interacting with CXCR4 surface receptors (PubMed:14990729). From Human immunodeficiency virus type 1 group M subtype B (isolate BRU/LAI) (HIV-1).
   6006..6263    +  LTR            5' LTR (truncated): truncated 5' long terminal repeat (LTR) from HIV-1
   6413..6435    -  protein_bind   lac operator (fragment): The lac repressor binds to the lac operator to inhibit transcription in E. coli. This inhibition can be relieved by adding lactose or isopropyl-β-D-thiogalactopyranoside (IPTG). lac repressor encoded by lacI
   6439..6469    -  promoter       lac promoter: promoter for the E. coli lac operon
   6484..6505    -  protein_bind   CAP binding site: CAP binding activates transcription in the presence of cAMP. E. coli catabolite activator protein
   6518..6610    -  CDS            lacI (fragment): lac repressor; lacI; The lac repressor binds to the lac operator to inhibit transcription in E. coli. This inhibition can be relieved by adding lactose or isopropyl-β-D-thiogalactopyranoside (IPTG).
   6793..7381    -  rep_origin     ori: high-copy-number ColE1/pMB1/pBR322/pUC origin of replication
   7552..8412    -  CDS            AmpR: β-lactamase; bla; confers resistance to ampicillin, carbenicillin, and related antibiotics
   8413..8517    -  promoter       AmpR promoter: bla
   8565..8699    +  polyA_signal   SV40 poly(A) signal: SV40 polyadenylation signal
   8866..9195    +  CDS            nef (fragment): NEF_HV1BR - Experimental evidence at protein level: Swiss-Prot protein existence level 1. Extracellular Nef protein targets CD4(+) T-lymphocytes for apoptosis by interacting with CXCR4 surface receptors (PubMed:14990729). From Human immunodeficiency virus type 1 group M subtype B (isolate BRU/LAI) (HIV-1).
   9243..9500    +  LTR            5' LTR (truncated): truncated 5' long terminal repeat (LTR) from HIV-1
   9547..9672    +  misc_feature   HIV-1 Ψ: packaging signal of human immunodeficiency virus type 1
   9656..9994    +  CDS            HIV-1 gag (fragment): gag protein from human immunodeficiency virus 1; gag
  10169..10402   +  misc_feature   RRE: The Rev response element (RRE) of HIV-1 allows for Rev-dependent mRNA export from the nucleus to the cytoplasm.
