[The description below was written by a language model from this plasmid's Addgene catalogue record and pLannotate feature annotations shown in this document.]
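Description:
pLVX-CMV-IRESWT-Gbetagamma ONE-GO is a lentiviral transfer plasmid built on the pLVX-IRES-Hygro backbone that delivers a single-vector BRET biosensor for GPCR and G protein activity into mammalian cells. It is propagated in E. coli through a high-copy ColE1/pUC-type origin with ampicillin selection (AmpR). The HIV-1-derived elements needed for packaging and transduction are annotated: two LTR regions flanking the cassette, the Ψ packaging signal with an adjoining gag fragment, the Rev response element, cPPT/CTS, and a WPRE downstream of the payload to enhance transcript expression. No hygromycin resistance gene appears in the feature table, which suggests the biosensor cassette occupies the position after the IRES that the marker holds in the parent backbone. The record therefore shows no mammalian selection marker.

Expression is driven by the CMV enhancer/promoter, followed by a short remnant of a cloning site and an EMCV IRES (wild type, according to the plasmid name). No coding sequence is annotated between promoter and IRES. Downstream of the IRES is a multi-part reading frame. It begins with a Src-derived myristoylation signal fused to a fragment of GRK3 and NanoLuc luciferase, giving a membrane-anchored BRET donor. A T2A peptide separates this from GNB1 (Gβ1), and a Venus-type yellow fluorescent protein (annotated as cp173Venus) fused to GNG2 (Gγ2) follows. The element in the short gap between GNB1 and the Venus fusion is not annotated. The catalogue lists the insert as human, although the annotation tool matched bovine orthologues. The GRK3 fragment is a commonly used Gβγ-binding module, so the presumed readout is this: receptor activation frees Venus-labelled Gβγ, which binds the NanoLuc-tagged GRK3 fragment and raises the BRET signal.
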