Addgene plasmid #204339: pLVX-CMV-IRESWT-Gbetagamma ONE-GO
Purpose: GPCR/G protein BRET biosensor
Depositing lab: Mikel Garcia-Marcos. Depositing organization: Boston University Medical Campus. Publication: Direct interrogation of context-dependent GPCR activity with a universal biosensor platform. Janicot R, Maziarz M, Park JC, Zhao J, Luebbers A, Green E, Philibert CE, Zhang H, Layne MD, Wu JC, Garcia-Marcos M. Cell. 2024 Feb 16:S0092-8674(24)00065-5. doi: 10.1016/j.cell.2024.01.028. PubMed 38412860.
Backbone
  Vector backbone: pLVX-IRES-Hygro
  Vector type: Lentiviral
Growth in bacteria
  Bacterial resistance: Ampicillin, 100 μg/mL
  Growth temperature: 37°C
  Growth strain: NEB Stable
  Copy number: High Copy
Gene/Insert
  Gene/Insert name: Gbetagamma ONE-GO (alt name: GNB1/GNG2)
  Species: H. sapiens (human)
  Cloning method: Gibson Cloning
Terms and licenses: Academic/Nonprofit Terms; Industry Terms: Not Available to Industry
How to cite: pLVX-CMV-IRESWT-Gbetagamma ONE-GO was a gift from Mikel Garcia-Marcos (Addgene plasmid # 204339 ; http://n2t.net/addgene:204339 ; RRID:Addgene_204339)
