>Addgene plasmid #204339 | pLVX-CMV-IRESWT-Gbetagamma ONE-GO | depositor partial sequence | sequence record 396731 | pLVX-CMV-IRESWT-GRK3ct-Nluc-T2A-Gbeta1-T2A-Ggamma2-V
TCGGGTTTATTACAGGGACAGCAGAGATCCAGTTTATCGATAAGCTTGGGAGTTCCGCGTTACATAACTT
ACGGTAAATGGCCCGCCTGGCTGACCGCCCAACGACCCCCGCCCATTGACGTCAATAATGACGTATGTTC
CCATAGTAACGCCAATAGGGACTTTCCATTGACGTCAATGGGTGGAGTATTTACGGTAAACTGCCCACTT
GGCAGTACATCAAGTGTATCATATGCCAAGTACGCCCCCTATTGACGTCAATGACGGTAAATGGCCCGCC
TGGCATTATGCCCAGTACATGACCTTATGGGACTTTCCTACTTGGCAGTACATCTACGTATTAGTCATCG
CTATTACCATGGTGATGCGGTTTTGGCAGTACATCAATGGGCGTGGATAGCGGTTTGACTCACGGGGATT
TCCAAGTCTCCACCCCATTGACGTCAATGGGAGTTTGTTTTGGCACCAAAATCAACGGGACTTTCCAAAA
TGTCGTAACAACTCCGCCCCATTGACGCAAATGGGCGGTAGGCGTGTACGGTGGGAGGTCTATATAAGCA
GAGCTCGTTTAGTGAACCGTCAGATCGCCTGGAGACGCCATCCACGCTGTTTTGACCTCCATAGAAGACA
CCGACTCTACTAGAGGATCTATTTCCGGTGAATTCCTCGAGACTAGTTCTAGAGCGGCCGCCGCCCCTCT
CCCTCCCCCCCCCCTAACGTTACTGGCCGAAGCCGCTTGGAATAAGGCCGGTGTGCGTTTGTCTATATGT
TATTTTCCACCATATTGCCGTCTTTTGGCAATGTGAGGGCCCGGAAACCTGGCCCTGTCTTCTTGACGAG
CATTCCTAGGGGTCTTTCCCCTCTCGCCAAAGGAATGCAAGGTCTGTTGAATGTCGTGAAGGAAGCAGTT
CCTCTGGAAGCTTCTTGAAGACAAACAACGTCTGTAGCGACCCTTTGCAGGCAGCGGAACCCCCCACCTG
GCGACAGGTGCCTCTGCGGCCAAAAGCCACGTGTATAAGATACACCTGCAAAGGCGGCACAACCCCAGTG
CCACGTTGTGAGTTGGATAGTTGTGGAAAGAGTCAAATGGCTCTCCTCAAGCGTATTCAACAAGGGGCTG
AAGGATGCCCAGAAGGTACCCCATTGTATGGGATCTGATCTGGGGCCTCGGTGCACATGCTTTACATGTG
TTTAGTCGAGGTTAAAAAAACGTCTAGGCCCCCCGAACCACGGGGACGTGGTTTTCCTTTGAAAAACACG
ATGATAATATGGGGAGTAGCAAGAGCAAGACGTCGAATTCCGGAATCAAGCTTCTTGATTGCGACCAAGA
ACTCTACAAGAACTTCCCTCTGGTGATCTCTGAGCGCTGGCAGCAGGAAGTGGCGGAAACAGTTTATGAA
GCAGTAAATGCAGACACGGATAAAATCGAGGCCAGGAAGAGAGCTAAAAATAAGCAGCTTGGCCACGAAG
AAGATTACGCCCTGGGAAGAGACTGCATCGTGCACGGGTACATGCTGAAGCTGGGGAACCCTTTCCTGAC
CCAGTGGCAGCGCCGCTATTTTTACCTCTTTCCGAACAGACTTGAGTGGAGAGGAGAAGGCGAGTCGCGA
CAAAGTTTACTGACAATGGAACAGATTGTGTCCGTGGAAGAAACTCAGATTAAAGACAAAAAGTGCATTT
TGTTGAGAATAAAAGGAGGGAAGCAGTTCGTTTTGCAGTGTGAGAGTGACCCAGAGTTTGTGCAGTGGAA
GAAAGAGCTGACGGAGACATTCATGGAGGCCCAGCGGCTGCTACGGCGAGCCCCCAAGTTCCTCAACAAA
TCCCGCTCAGCCGTCGTGGAACTCTCAAAGCCTCCCCTCTGCCATAGGAACAGCAACGGCCTCGGAGGTG
GATCCATGGTCTTCACACTCGAAGATTTCGTTGGGGACTGGCGACAGACAGCCGGCTACAACCTGGACCA
AGTCCTTGAACAGGGAGGTGTGTCCAGTTTGTTTCAGAATCTCGGGGTGTCCGTAACTCCGATCCAAAGG
ATTGTCCTGAGCGGTGAAAATGGGCTGAAGATCGACATCCATGTCATCATCCCGTATGAAGGTCTGAGCG
GCGACCAAATGGGCCAGATCGAAAAAATTTTTAAGGTGGTGTACCCTGTGGATGATCATCACTTTAAGGT
GATCCTGCACTATGGCACACTGGTAATCGACGGGGTTACGCCGAACATGATCGACTATTTCGGACGGCCG
TATGAAGGCATCGCCGTGTTCGACGGCAAAAAGATCACTGTAACAGGGACCCTGTGGAACGGCAACAAAA
TTATCGACGAGCGCCTGATCAACCCCGACGGCTCCCTGCTGTTCCGAGTAACCATCAACGGAGTGACCGG
CTGGCGGCTGTGCGAACGCATTCTGGCGGGATCAGGAGAAGGTAGAGGAAGTCTACTAACATGCGGGGAC
GTGGAGGAAAATCCCGGCCCAATGGGG
[1014 nt withheld, positions 2478-3491]
GAGGGCAGAGGAAGTCTTCTAACATGCGGTGACGTGGAGGAGAATCCCGGCCCTACCGGTATGGACGGCG
GCGTGCAGCTCGCCGACCACTACCAGCAGAACACCCCCATCGGCGACGGCCCCGTGCTGCTGCCCGACAA
CCACTACCTGAGCTACCAGTCCGCCCTGAGCAAAGACCCCAACGAGAAGCGCGATCACATGGTCCTGCTG
GAGTTCGTGACCGCCGCCGGGATCACTCTCGGCATGGACGAGCTGTACAAGGGTGGCAGCGGTGGCATGG
TGAGCAAGGGCGAGGAGCTGTTCACCGGGGTGGTGCCCATCCTGGTCGAGCTGGACGGCGACGTAAACGG
CCACAAGTTCAGCGTGTCCGGCGAGGGCGAGGGCGATGCCACCTACGGCAAGCTGACCCTGAAGCTGATC
TGCACCACCGGCAAGCTGCCCGTGCCCTGGCCCACCCTCGTGACCACCCTGGGCTACGGCCTGCAGTGCT
TCGCCCGCTACCCCGACCACATGAAGCAGCACGACTTCTTCAAGTCCGCCATGCCCGAAGGCTACGTCCA
GGAGCGCACCATCTTCTTCAAGGACGACGGCAACTACAAGACCCGCGCCGAGGTGAAGTTCGAGGGCGAC
ACCCTGGTGAACCGCATCGAGCTGAAGGGCATCGACTTCAAGGAGGACGGCAACATCCTGGGGCACAAGC
TGGAGTACAACTACAACAGCCACAACGTCTATATCACCGCCGACAAGCAGAAGAACGGCATCAAGGCCAA
CTTCAAGATCCGCCACAACATCGAGTCCGGACTCAGATCT
[213 nt withheld, positions 4302-4514]
TAAACGCGTCTGGAACAATCAACCTCTGGATTACAAAATTTGTGAAAGATTGACTGGTATTCTTAACTAT
GTTGCTCCTTTTACGCTATGTGGATACGCTGCTTTAATGCCTTTGTATCATGCTATTGCTTCCCGTATGG
CTTTCATTTTCTCCTCCTTGTATAAATCCTGGTTGCTGTCTCTTTATGAGGAGTTGTGGCCCGTTGTCAG
GCAACGTGGCGTGGTGTGCACTGTGTTTGCTGACGCAACCCCCACTGGTTGGGGCATTGCCACCACCTGT
CAGCTCCTTTCCGGGACTTTCGCTTTCCCCCTCCCTATTGCCACGGCGGAACTCATCGCCGCCTGCCTTG
CCCGCTGCTGGACAGGGGCTCGGCTGTTGGGCACTGACAATTCCGTGGTGTTGTCGGGGAAGCTGACGTC
CTTTCCATGGCTGCTCGCCTGTGTTGCCACCTGGATTCTGCGCGGGACGTCCTTCTGCTACGTCCCTTCG
GCCCTCAATCCAGCGGACCTTCCTTCCCGCGGCCTGCTGCCGGCTCTGCGGCCTCTTCCGCGTCTTCGCC
TTCGCCCTCAGACGAGTCGGATCTCCCTTTGGGCCGCCTCCCCGC
